>Addgene plasmid #199590 | pCambia-loxKan | addgene full sequence | sequence record 399425 | Addgene NGS Result
GTCAAGAGTCCCCCGTGTTCTCTCCAAATGAAATGAACTTCCTTATATAGAGGAAGGGTCTTGCGAAGGA
TAGTGGGATTGTGCGTCATCCCTTACGTCAGTGGAGATATCACATCAATCCACTTGCTTTGAAGACGTGG
TTGGAACGTCTTCTTTTTCCACGATGCTCCTCGTGGGTGGGGGTCCATCTTTGGGACCACTGTCGGCAGA
GGCATCTTCAACGATGGCCTTTCCTTTATCGCAATGATGGCATTTGTAGGAGCCACCTTCCTTTTCCACT
ATCTTCACAATAAAGTGACAGATAGCTGGGCAATGGAATCCGAGGAGGTTTCCGGATATTACCCTTTGTT
GAAAAGTCTCAATTGCCCTTTGGTCTTCTGAGACTGTATCTTTGATATTTTTGGAGTAGACAAGTGTGTC
GTGCTCCACCATGTTGACGAAGATTTTCTTCTTGTCATTGAGTCGTAAGAGACTCTGTATGAACTGTTCG
CCAGTCTTTACGGCGAGTTCTGTTAGGTCCTCTATTTGAATCTTTGACTCCATGAAGCTAAACTGAAGGC
GGGAAACGACAATCTGATCCAAGCTCAAGCTGCTCTAGCATTCGCCATTCAGGCTGCGCAACTGTTGGGA
AGGGCGATCGGTGCGGGCCTCTTCGCTATTACGCCAGCTGGCGAAAGGGGGATGTGCTGCAAGGCGATTA
AGTTGGGTAACGCCAGGGTTTTCCCAGTCACGACGTTGTAAAACGACGGCCAGTGCCAAGCTTGCATGCC
TGCAGGTCGACTCTAGAGGATCCCCGGGTACCGAGCTCGAATTCGTAATCATGTCATAGCTGTTTCCTGT
GTGAAATTGTTATCCGCTCACAATTCCACACAACATACGAGCCGGAAGCATAAAGTGTAAAGCCTGGGGT
GCCTAATGAGTGAGCTAACTCACATTAATTGCGTTGCGCTCACTGCCCGCTTTCCAGTCGGGAAACCTGT
CGTGCCAGCTGCATTAATGAATCGGCCAACGCGCGGGGAGAGGCGGTTTGCGTATTGGCTAGAGCAGCTT
GCCAACATGGTGGAGCACGACGTCAGAAGTTCCTATTCCGAAGTTCCTATTCTCTAGAAAGTATAGGAAC
TTCAATTCATAACTTCGTATAGCATACATTATACGAACGGTATGAATTAAGGGAGTCACGTTATGACCCC
CGCCGATGACGCGGGACAAGCCGTTTTACGTTTGGAACTGACAGAACCGCAACGTTGAAGGAGCCACTCA
GCCGCGGGTTTCTGGAGTTTAATGAGCTAAGCACATACGTCAGAAACCATTATTGCGCGTTCAAAAGTCG
CCTAAGGTCACTATCAGCTAGCAAATATTTCTTGTCAAAAATGCTCCACTGACGTTCCATAAATTCCCCT
CGGTATCCAATTAGAGTCTCATATTCACTCTCAACTCGATCGAGGCATGATTGAACAAGATGGATTGCAC
GCAGGTTCTCCGGCCGCTTGGGTGGAGAGGCTATTCGGCTATGACTGGGCACAACAGACAATCGGCTGCT
CTGATGCCGCCGTGTTCCGGCTGTCAGCGCAGGGGCGCCCGGTTCTTTTTGTCAAGACCGACCTGTCCGG
TGCCCTGAATGAACTCCAAGACGAGGCAGCGCGGCTATCGTGGCTGGCCACGACGGGCGTTCCTTGCGCA
GCTGTGCTCGACGTTGTCACTGAAGCGGGAAGGGACTGGCTGCTATTGGGCGAAGTGCCGGGGCAGGATC
TCCTGTCATCTCACCTTGCTCCTGCCGAGAAAGTATCCATCATGGCTGATGCAATGCGGCGGCTGCATAC
GCTTGATCCGGCTACCTGCCCATTCGACCACCAAGCGAAACATCGCATCGAGCGAGGACGTACTCGGATG
GAAGCCGGTCTTGTCGATCAGGATGATCTGGACGAAGAGCATCAGGGGCTCGCGCCAGCCGAACTGTTCG
CCAGGCTCAAGGCGCGGATGCCCGACGGCGAGGATCTCGTCGTGACCCAGGGCGATGCCTGCTTGCCGAA
TATCATGGTGGAAAATGGCCGCTTTTCTGGATTCATCGACTGTGGCCGGCTGGGTGTGGCGGACCGCTAT
CAGGACATAGCGTTGGCTACCCGTGATATTGCTGAAGAGCTTGGCGGCGAATGGGCTGACCGCTTCCTCG
TGCTTTACGGTATCGCCGCTCCCGATTCGCAGCGCATCGCCTTCTATCGCCTTCTTGACGAGTTCTTCTG
AGCGGGACTCTGGGGTTCGGACTCTAGCTAGAGTCAAGCAGATCGTTCAAACATTTGGCAATAAAGTTTC
TTAAGATTGAATCCTGTTGCCGGTCTTGCGATGATTATCATATAATTTCTGTTGAATTACGTTAAGCATG
TAATAATTAACATGTAATGCATGACGTTATTTATGAGATGGGTTTTTTGATTAGAGTCCCGCAATTATAC
ATTTAATACGCGATAGAAAACAAAATATAGCGCGCAAACTAGGATAAATTATCGCGCGCGGTGTCATCTA
TGTTACTAGATCGACCGGCATGCAAGCTGATAACCTACCGTTCGTATAGCATACATTATACGAAGTTATC
TGAAGTTCCTATTCCGAAGTTCCTATTCTCTAGAAAGTATAGGAACTTCGCTGTCCGGAACGCTGAGCTC
GAATTCTAGTGGAGGTCAAAGGAGTGTCAGTTAATTAAGTTTAAACGGCCGCAGGAACGTTTACACCACA
ATATATCCTGCCAAGATCCATCTCGACCGCCGCAGGAACGTTTACACCACAATATATCCTGCCAAGATCT
TCTAGTGGATCCCCCAGCTTGCATGCCTGCAGTAGGGATAACAGGGTAATCCAGCCAGCCAACAGCTCCC
CGACCGGCAGCTCGGCACAAAATCACCACTCGATACAGGCAGCCCATCAGTCCGGGACGGCGTCAGCGGG
AGAGCCGTTGTAAGGCGGCAGACTTTGCTCATGTTACCGATGCTATTCGGAAGAACGGCAACTAAGCTGC
CGGGTTTGAAACACGGATGATCTCGCGGAGGGTAGCATGTTGATTGTAACGATGACAGAGCGTTGCTGCC
TGTGATCACCGCGGTTTCAAAATCGGCTCCGTCGATACTATGTTATACGCCAACTTTGAAAACAACTTTG
AAAAAGCTGTTTTCTGGTATTTAAGGTTTTAGAATGCAAGGAACAGTGAATTGGAGTTCGTCTTGTTATA
ATTAGCTTCTTGGGGTATCTTTAAATACTGTAGAAAAGAGGAAGGAAATAATAAATGGCTAAAATGAGAA
TATCACCGGAATTGAAAAAACTGATCGAAAAATACCGCTGCGTAAAAGATACGGAAGGAATGTCTCCTGC
TAAGGTATATAAGCTGGTGGGAGAAAATGAAAACCTATATTTAAAAATGACGGACAGCCGGTATAAAGGG
ACCACCTATGATGTGGAACGGGAAAAGGACATGATGCTATGGCTGGAAGGAAAGCTGCCTGTTCCAAAGG
TCCTGCACTTTGAACGGCATGATGGCTGGAGCAATCTGCTCATGAGTGAGGCCGATGGCGTCCTTTGCTC
GGAAGAGTATGAAGATGAACAAAGCCCTGAAAAGATTATCGAGCTGTATGCGGAGTGCATCAGGCTCTTT
CACTCCATCGACATATCGGATTGTCCCTATACGAATAGCTTAGACAGCCGCTTAGCCGAATTGGATTACT
TACTGAATAACGATCTGGCCGATGTGGATTGCGAAAACTGGGAAGAAGACACTCCATTTAAAGATCCGCG
CGAGCTGTATGATTTTTTAAAGACGGAAAAGCCCGAAGAGGAACTTGTCTTTTCCCACGGCGACCTGGGA
GACAGCAACATCTTTGTGAAAGATGGCAAAGTAAGTGGCTTTATTGATCTTGGGAGAAGCGGCAGGGCGG
ACAAGTGGTATGACATTGCCTTCTGCGTCCGGTCGATCAGGGAGGATATCGGGGAAGAACAGTATGTCGA
GCTATTTTTTGACTTACTGGGGATCAAGCCTGATTGGGAGAAAATAAAATATTATATTTTACTGGATGAA
TTGTTTTAGTACCTAGAATGCATGACCAAAATCCCTTAACGTGAGTTTTCGTTCCACTGAGCGTCAGACC
CCGTAGAAAAGATCAAAGGATCTTCTTGAGATCCTTTTTTTCTGCGCGTAATCTGCTGCTTGCAAACAAA
AAAACCACCGCTACCAGCGGTGGTTTGTTTGCCGGATCAAGAGCTACCAACTCTTTTTCCGAAGGTAACT
GGCTTCAGCAGAGCGCAGATACCAAATACTGTCCTTCTAGTGTAGCCGTAGTTAGGCCACCACTTCAAGA
ACTCTGTAGCACCGCCTACATACCTCGCTCTGCTAATCCTGTTACCAGTGGCTGCTGCCAGTGGCGATAA
GTCGTGTCTTACCGGGTTGGACTCAAGACGATAGTTACCGGATAAGGCGCAGCGGTCGGGCTGAACGGGG
GGTTCGTGCACACAGCCCAGCTTGGAGCGAACGACCTACACCGAACTGAGATACCTACAGCGTGAGCTAT
GAGAAAGCGCCACGCTTCCCGAAGGGAGAAAGGCGGACAGGTATCCGGTAAGCGGCAGGGTCGGAACAGG
AGAGCGCACGAGGGAGCTTCCAGGGGGAAACGCCTGGTATCTTTATAGTCCTGTCGGGTTTCGCCACCTC
TGACTTGAGCGTCGATTTTTGTGATGCTCGTCAGGGGGGCGGAGCCTATGGAAAAACGCCAGCAACGCGG
CCTTTTTACGGTTCCTGGCCTTTTGCTGGCCTTTTGCTCACATGTTCTTTCCTGCGTTATCCCCTGATTC
TGTGGATAACCGTATTACCGCCTTTGAGTGAGCTGATACCGCTCGCCGCAGCCGAACGACCGAGCGCAGC
GAGTCAGTGAGCGAGGAAGCGGAAGAGCGCCTGATGCGGTATTTTCTCCTTACGCATCTGTGCGGTATTT
CACACCGCATATGGTGCACTCTCAGTACAATCTGCTCTGATGCCGCATAGTTAAGCCAGTATACACTCCG
CTATCGCTACGTGACTGGGTCATGGCTGCGCCCCGACACCCGCCAACACCCGCTGACGCGCCCTGACGGG
CTTGTCTGCTCCCGGCATCCGCTTACAGACAAGCTGTGACCGTCTCCGGGAGCTGCATGTGTCAGAGGTT
TTCACCGTCATCACCGAAACGCGCGAGGCAGGGTGCCTTGATGTGGGCGCCGGCGGTCGAGTGGCGACGG
CGCGGCTTGTCCGCGCCCTGGTAGATTGCCTGGCCGTAGGCCAGCCATTTTTGAGCGGCCAGCGGCCGCG
ATAGGCCGACGCGAAGCGGCGGGGCGTAGGGAGCGCAGCGACCGAAGGGTAGGCGCTTTTTGCAGCTCTT
CGGCTGTGCGCTGGCCAGACAGTTATGCACAGGCCAGGCGGGTTTTAAGAGTTTTAATAAGTTTTAAAGA
GTTTTAGGCGGAAAAATCGCCTTTTTTCTCTTTTATATCAGTCACTTACATGTGTGACCGGTTCCCAATG
TACGGCTTTGGGTTCCCAATGTACGGGTTCCGGTTCCCAATGTACGGCTTTGGGTTCCCAATGTACGTGC
TATCCACAGGAAAGAGACCTTTTCGACCTTTTTCCCCTGCTAGGGCAATTTGCCCTAGCATCTGCTCCGT
ACATTAGGAACCGGCGGATGCTTCGCCCTCGATCAGGTTGCGGTAGCGCATGACTAGGATCGGGCCAGCC
TGCCCCGCCTCCTCCTTCAAATCGTACTCCGGCAGGTCATTTGACCCGATCAGCTTGCGCACGGTGAAAC
AGAACTTCTTGAACTCTCCGGCGCTGCCACTGCGTTCGTAGATCGTCTTGAACAACCATCTGGCTTCTGC
CTTGCCTGCGGCGCGGCGTGCCAGGCGGTAGAGAAAACGGCCGATGCCGGGATCGATCAAAAAGTAATCG
GGGTGAACCGTCAGCACGTCCGGGTTCTTGCCTTCTGTGATCTCGCGGTACATCCAATCAGCTAGCTCGA
TCTCGATGTACTCCGGCCGCCCGGTTTCGCTCTTTACGATCTTGTAGCGGCTAATCAAGGCTTCACCCTC
GGATACCGTCACCAGGCGGCCGTTCTTGGCCTTCTTCGTACGCTGCATGGCAACGTGCGTGGTGTTTAAC
CGAATGCAGGTTTCTACCAGGTCGTCTTTCTGCTTTCCGCCATCGGCTCGCCGGCAGAACTTGAGTACGT
CCGCAACGTGTGGACGGAACACGCGGCCGGGCTTGTCTCCCTTCCCTTCCCGGTATCGGTTCATGGATTC
GGTTAGATGGGAAACCGCCATCAGTACCAGGTCGTAATCCCACACACTGGCCATGCCGGCCGGCCCTGCG
GAAACCTCTACGTGCCCGTCTGGAAGCTCGTAGCGGATCACCTCGCCAGCTCGTCGGTCACGCTTCGACA
GACGGAAAACGGCCACGTCCATGATGCTGCGACTATCGCGGGTGCCCACGTCATAGAGCATCGGAACGAA
AAAATCTGGTTGCTCGTCGCCCTTGGGCGGCTTCCTAATCGACGGCGCACCGGCTGCCGGCGGTTGCCGG
GATTCTTTGCGGATTCGATCAGCGGCCGCTTGCCACGATTCACCGGGGCGTGCTTCTGCCTCGATGCGTT
GCCGCTGGGCGGCCTGCGCGGCCTTCAACTTCTCCACCAGGTCATCACCCAGCGCCGCGCCGATTTGTAC
CGGGCCGGATGGTTTGCGACCGCTCACGCCGATTCCTCGGGCTTGGGGGTTCCAGTGCCATTGCAGGGCC
GGCAGGCAACCCAGCCGCTTACGCCTGGCCAACCGCCCGTTCCTCCACACATGGGGCATTCCACGGCGTC
GGTGCCTGGTTGTTCTTGATTTTCCATGCCGCCTCCTTTAGCCGCTAAAATTCATCTACTCATTTATTCA
TTTGCTCATTTACTCTGGTAGCTGCGCGATGTATTCAGATAGCAGCTCGGTAATGGTCTTGCCTTGGCGT
ACCGCGTACATCTTCAGCTTGGTGTGATCCTCCGCCGGCAACTGAAAGTTGACCCGCTTCATGGCTGGCG
TGTCTGCCAGGCTGGCCAACGTTGCAGCCTTGCTGCTGCGTGCGCTCGGACGGCCGGCACTTAGCGTGTT
TGTGCTTTTGCTCATTTTCTCTTTACCTCATTAACTCAAATGAGTTTTGATTTAATTTCAGCGGCCAGCG
CCTGGACCTCGCGGGCAGCGTCGCCCTCGGGTTCTGATTCAAGAACGGTTGTGCCGGCGGCGGCAGTGCC
TGGGTAGCTCACGCGCTGCGTGATACGGGACTCAAGAATGGGCAGCTCGTACCCGGCCAGCGCCTCGGCA
ACCTCACCGCCGATGCGCGTGCCTTTGATCGCCCGCGACACGACAAAGGCCGCTTGTAGCCTTCCATCCG
TGACCTCAATGCGCTGCTTAACCAGCTCCACCAGGTCGGCGGTGGCCCATATGTCGTAAGGGCTTGGCTG
CACCGGAATCAGCACGAAGTCGGCTGCCTTGATCGCGGACACAGCCAAGTCCGCCGCCTGGGGCGCTCCG
TCGATCACTACGAAGTCGCGCCGGCCGATGGCCTTCACGTCGCGGTCAATCGTCGGGCGGTCGATGCCGA
CAACGGTTAGCGGTTGATCTTCCCGCACGGCCGCCCAATCGCGGGCACTGCCCTGGGGATCGGAATCGAC
TAACAGAACATCGGCCCCGGCGAGTTGCAGGGCGCGGGCTAGATGGGTTGCGATGGTCGTCTTGCCTGAC
CCGCCTTTCTGGTTAAGTACAGCGATAACCTTCATGCGTTCCCCTTGCGTATTTGTTTATTTACTCATCG
CATCATATACGCAGCGACCGCATGACGCAAGCTGTTTTACTCAAATACACATCACCTTTTTAGACGGCGG
CGCTCGGTTTCTTCAGCGGCCAAGCTGGCCGGCCAGGCCGCCAGCTTGGCATCAGACAAACCGGCCAGGA
TTTCATGCAGCCGCACGGTTGAGACGTGCGCGGGCGGCTCGAACACGTACCCGGCCGCGATCATCTCCGC
CTCGATCTCTTCGGTAATGAAAAACGGTTCGTCCTGGCCGTCCTGGTGCGGTTTCATGCTTGTTCCTCTT
GGCGTTCATTCTCGGCGGCCGCCAGGGCGTCGGCCTCGGTCAATGCGTCCTCACGGAAGGCACCGCGCCG
CCTGGCCTCGGTGGGCGTCACTTCCTCGCTGCGCTCAAGTGCGCGGTACAGGGTCGAGCGATGCACGCCA
AGCAGTGCAGCCGCCTCTTTCACGGTGCGGCCTTCCTGGTCGATCAGCTCGCGGGCGTGCGCGATCTGTG
CCGGGGTGAGGGTAGGGCGGGGGCCAAACTTCACGCCTCGGGCCTTGGCGGCCTCGCGCCCGCTCCGGGT
GCGGTCGATGATTAGGGAACGCTCGAACTCGGCAATGCCGGCGAACACGGTCAACACCATGCGGCCGGCC
GGCGTGGTGGTGTCGGCCCACGGCTCTGCCAGGCTACGCAGGCCCGCGCCGGCCTCCTGGATGCGCTCGG
CAATGTCCAGTAGGTCGCGGGTGCTGCGGGCCAGGCGGTCTAGCCTGGTCACTGTCACAACGTCGCCAGG
GCGTAGGTGGTCAAGCATCCTGGCCAGCTCCGGGCGGTCGCGCCTGGTGCCGGTGATCTTCTCGGAAAAC
AGCTTGGTGCAGCCGGCCGCGTGCAGTTCGGCCCGTTGGTTGGTCAAGTCCTGGTCGTCGGTGCTGACGC
GGGCATAGCCCAGCAGGCCAGCGGCGGCGCTCTTGTTCATGGCGTAATGTCTCCGGTTCTAGTCGCAAGT
ATTCTACTTTATGCGACTAAAACACGCGACAAGAAAACGCCAGGAAAAGGGCAGGGCGGCAGCCTGTCGC
GTAACTTAGGACTTGTGCGACATGTCGTTTTCAGAAGACGGCTGCACTGAACGTCAGAAGCCGACTGCAC
TATAGCAGCGGAGGGGTTGGATCAAAGTACTTTGATCCCGAGGGGAACCCTGTGGTTGGCATGCACATAC
AAATGGACGAACGGATAAACCTTTTCACGCCCTTTTAAATATCCGATTATTCTAATAAACGCTCTTTTCT
CTTAGGTTTACCCGCCAATATATCCTGTCAAACACTGATAGTTTAATTCCCGATCTAGTAACATAGATGA
CACCGCGCGCGATAATTTATCCTAGTTTGCGCGCTATATTTTGTTTTCTATCGCGTATTAAATGTATAAT
TGCGGGACTCTAATCATAAAAACCCATCTCATAAATAACGTCATGCATTACATGTTAATTATTACATGCT
TAACGTAATTCAACAGAAATTATATGATAATCATCGCAAGACCGGCAACAGGATTCAATCTTAAGAAACT
TTATTGCCAAATGTTTGAACGATCGGGGAAATTCGAGCTGGTCACCAATTCACACGTGGTGGTGGTGGTG
GTGGCTAGCTTTGTATAGTTCATCCATGCCATGTGTAATCCCAGCAGCTGTTACAAACTCAAGAAGGACC
ATGTGGTCTCTCTTTTCGTTGGGATCTTTCGAAAGGGCAGATTGTGTGGACAGGTAATGGTTGTCTGGTA
AAAGGACAGGGCCATCGCCAATTGGAGTATTTTGTTGATAATGATCAGCGAGTTGCACGCCGCCGTCTTC
GATGTTGTGGCGGGTCTTGAAGTTGGCTTTGATGCCGTTCTTTTGCTTGTCGGCCATGATGTATACGTTG
TGGGAGTTGTAGTTGTATTCCAACTTGTGGCCGAGGATGTTTCCGTCCTCCTTGAAATCGATTCCCTTAA
GCTCGATCCTGTTGACGAGGGTGTCTCCCTCAAACTTGACTTCAGCACGTGTCTTGTAGTTCCCGTCGTC
CTTGAAGAAGATGGTCCTCTCCTGCACGTATCCCTCAGGCATGGCGCTCTTGAAGAAGTCGTGCCGCTTC
ATATGATCTGGGTATCTTGAAAAGCATTGAACACCATAAGAGAAAGTAGTGACAAGTGTTGGCCACGGAA
CAGGTAGTTTTCCAGTAGTGCAAATAAATTTAAGGGTAAGTTTTCCGTATGTTGCATCACCTTCACCCTC
TCCACTGACAGAAAATTTGTGCCCATTAACATCACCATCTAATTCAACAAGAATTGGGACAACTCCAGTG
AAAAGTTCTTCTCCTTTACTAGTCAGATCTACCATG
Features (pLannotate 1.2.2; 29 found; start..end, strand, type, name):
     20..361     -  promoter       CaMV 35S promoter: strong constitutive promoter from cauliflower mosaic virus
    601..755     -  CDS            lacZα (fragment): LacZα fragment of β-galactosidase; lacZ fragment
    758..814     -  misc_feature   MCS: pUC18/19 multiple cloning site
    847..863     -  protein_bind   lac operator: The lac repressor binds to the lac operator to inhibit transcription in E. coli. This inhibition can be relieved by adding lactose or isopropyl-β-D-thiogalactopyranoside (IPTG). lac repressor encoded by lacI
    871..901     -  promoter       lac promoter: promoter for the E. coli lac operon
    916..937     -  protein_bind   CAP binding site: CAP binding activates transcription in the presence of cAMP. E. coli catabolite activator protein
    950..1038    -  CDS            lacI (fragment): lac repressor; lacI; The lac repressor binds to the lac operator to inhibit transcription in E. coli. This inhibition can be relieved by adding lactose or isopropyl-β-D-thiogalactopyranoside (IPTG).
   1076..1123    +  protein_bind   FRT: FLP-mediated recombination occurs in the 8-bp core sequence TCTAGAAA (Turan and Bode, 2011). FLP recombinase from the Saccharomyces cerevisiae 2μ plasmid
   1129..1162    +  protein_bind   lox66: Right element (RE) mutant of loxP (Araki et al., 2010). Cre-mediated recombination occurs in the 8-bp core sequence (GCATACAT). Cre recombinase
   1234..1413    +  promoter       NOS promoter: nopaline synthase promoter
   1447..2241    +  CDS            NeoR/KanR: aminoglycoside phosphotransferase from Tn5; aph(3')-II (or nptII); confers resistance to neomycin, kanamycin, and G418 (Geneticin®)
   2281..2532    +  terminator     NOS terminator: nopaline synthase terminator and poly(A) signal
   2556..2589    +  protein_bind   lox71: Left element (LE) mutant of loxP (Araki et al., 2010). Cre-mediated recombination occurs in the 8-bp core sequence (GCATACAT). Cre recombinase
   2592..2639    +  protein_bind   FRT: FLP-mediated recombination occurs in the 8-bp core sequence TCTAGAAA (Turan and Bode, 2011). FLP recombinase from the Saccharomyces cerevisiae 2μ plasmid
   2719..2743    -  misc_feature   LB T-DNA repeat: left border repeat from nopaline C58 T-DNA
   2770..2794    -  misc_feature   LB T-DNA repeat: left border repeat from nopaline C58 T-DNA
   2816..2832    -  misc_feature   MCS (fragment): pUC18/19 multiple cloning site
   3275..4069    +  CDS            KanR: aminoglycoside phosphotransferase; aphA-3; confers resistance to kanamycin
   4156..4744    +  rep_origin     ori: high-copy-number ColE1/pMB1/pBR322/pUC origin of replication
   4930..5070    -  misc_feature   bom: basis of mobility region from pBR322
   5172..5211    -  CDS            rop (fragment): Rop protein, which maintains plasmids at low copy number; rop
   5414..5608    -  rep_origin     pVS1 oriV: origin of replication for the Pseudomonas plasmid pVS1 (Heeb et al., 2000)
   5674..6747    -  CDS            pVS1 RepA: replication protein from the Pseudomonas plasmid pVS1 (Heeb et al., 2000)
   7176..7805    -  CDS            pVS1 StaA: stability protein from the Pseudomonas plasmid pVS1 (Heeb et al., 2000)
   8365..8766    -  CDS            Y4CG_SINFN (fragment): Protein inferred from homology: Swiss-Prot protein existence level 3. From Sinorhizobium fredii (strain NBRC 101917 / NGR234).
   9106..9130    -  misc_feature   RB T-DNA repeat: right border repeat from nopaline C58 T-DNA
   9152..9404    -  terminator     NOS terminator: nopaline synthase terminator and poly(A) signal
   9436..9454    -  CDS            9xHis (fragment): 9xHis affinity tag
   9460..10170   -  CDS            mgfp5: GFP with folding enhancement mutations; mgfp5; suitable for expression in plants due to removal of a cryptic intron
