[The description below was written by a language model from this plasmid's Addgene catalogue record and pLannotate feature annotations shown in this document.]
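Description:
pCambia-loxKan is a binary T-DNA vector for Agrobacterium-mediated plant transformation, built on the pCambia1302 backbone (about 10.2 kb in total). It replicates at high copy in E. coli through a ColE1/pMB1-type origin, with the pBR322 bom region alongside. In Agrobacterium it is maintained at low copy by the pVS1 replicon (oriV, RepA and the StaA stability protein). A backbone aphA-3 kanamycin resistance gene provides bacterial selection in both hosts.

The defining insert is a synthetic, roughly 1.6 kb removable plant selection cassette lying next to the left border. In it, the nopaline synthase (NOS) promoter drives the Tn5 nptII (NeoR/KanR) gene, followed by a NOS terminator, which gives kanamycin selection of transformed plant tissue. This unit is bracketed by lox66 and lox71 sites, and outside those by a pair of FRT sites in the same orientation, so either Cre or FLP recombinase can excise the marker after transgenic lines are established. lox66 and lox71 are half-mutant loxP variants. Recombination between them generally leaves a double-mutant site that Cre recognises poorly, which favours a stable excision product.

The rest of the T-DNA keeps elements of the parental vector. A CaMV 35S promoter drives mgfp5, a plant-optimised GFP, with a C-terminal His tag and a NOS terminator near the right border. A pUC18/19-type multiple cloning site sits within a lacZα fragment under the lac promoter and operator for inserting genes of interest. The feature table annotates two left border repeats. The construct is intended as a basic starting vector for plant engineering in which the selectable marker can later be removed.
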