Addgene plasmid #199590: pCambia-loxKan
Purpose: basic plant vector with a plant-selectable kanamycin resistance cassette flanked by both loxP and FRT sites for sustainable plant engineering with subsequent marker removal possibility
Depositing lab: Andreas Stuermer. Depositing organization: T-Technologies Grundlagenforschung e.U.
Backbone
  Vector backbone: pCambia1302
  Backbone manufacturer: Cambia Foundation
  Backbone size w/o insert (bp): 8620
  Total vector size (bp): 10184
  Vector type: Plant Expression, Cre/Lox
  Selectable markers: Kanamycin
Growth in bacteria
  Bacterial resistance: Kanamycin, 50 μg/mL
  Growth temperature: Room Temperature
  Growth strain: DH5alpha
  Growth instructions: Can grow in E.coli (high copy) but also in Agrobacterium (low copy), as normal pCambia vectors. Selection is kanamycin containing LB in E. coli and Agrobacterium
  Copy number: High Copy
Gene/Insert
  Gene/Insert name: FRT-lox66-NosP-KanR-NosT-lox71-FRT (alt name: removable kanamycin resistance cassette)
  Species: Synthetic
  Insert size (bp): 1564
  Promoter: Nos
  Cloning method: Unknown
  Sequencing primers: 5′ ctagagcagcttgccaacatgg; 3′ ctagaattcgagctcagcgttcc
Resource information
  A portion of this plasmid was derived from a plasmid made by: synthetic DNA
Terms and licenses: Academic/Nonprofit Terms; Industry Terms
How to cite: pCambia-loxKan was a gift from Andreas Stuermer (Addgene plasmid # 199590 ; http://n2t.net/addgene:199590 ; RRID:Addgene_199590)
